>Addgene plasmid #17762 | CJ22 (miR-1003 perfect site) | addgene partial sequence | sequence record 23690 | 17762 with Rluc-F
CTGAATTTGTCAAGTAAAAGGTCTTCATTTTTCGCAAGAAGATGCACCTGATGAAATGGGAAAATATATC
AAATCGTTCGTTGAGCGAGTTCTCAAAAATGAACAATAATTCTAGGAGCTCCTGTGAATATGTAAATGTG
AGAACTAGTTGTTCTAGAGCGGCCGCTCGAGTCTAGAGGGCCCTTCGAAGGTAAGCCTATCCCTAACCCT
CTCCTCGGTCTCGATTCTACGCGTACCGGTCATCATCACCATCACCATTGAGTTTAAACCCGCTGATCAG
CCTCGACTGTGCCTTCTAAGATCCAGACATGATAAGATACATTGATGAGTTTGGACAAACCACAACTAGA
ATGCAGTGAAAAAAATGCTTTATTTGTGAAATTTGTGATGCTATTGCTTTATTTGTAACCATTATAAGCT
GCAATAAACAAGTTCTAGAGTCGGTGGGCCTCGGGGGCGGGTGCGGGGTCGGCGGGGCCGCCCCGGGTGG
CTTCGGTCGGAGCCATGGGGTCGTGCGCTCCTTTCGGTCGGGCGCTGCGGGTCGTGGGGCGGGCGTCAGG
CACCGGGCTTGCGGGTCATGCACCAGGTGCGCGGTCCTTCGGGCACCTCGACGTCGGCGGTGACGGTGAA
GCCGAGCCGCTCGTAGAAGGGGAGGTTGCGGGGCGCGGAGGTCTCCAGGAAGGCGGGCACCCCGGCGCGC
TCGGCCGCCTCCACTCCGGGGAGCACGACGGCGCTGCCCAGACCCTTGCCCTGGTGGTCGGGCGAGACGC
CGACGGTGGCCAGGAACCACGCGGGCTCCTTGGGCCGGTGCGGCGCCAGGAGGCCTTCCATCTGTGCTGC
GCGGCCAGCNGGACCGCTCACTCGGCATGCGCGGCCGATTCGNGAAACGA
