[The description below was written by a language model from this plasmid's Addgene catalogue record.]
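Description:
CJ22 (miR-1003 perfect site) is an insect-cell luciferase reporter plasmid built on the pMT-puro backbone for use in Drosophila S2 cells. Expression of the payload is driven by the Drosophila metallothionein gene promoter, so transcription is induced by adding copper to the culture. The backbone provides puromycin selection in insect cells, and the plasmid is maintained in E. coli under ampicillin selection. The record does not state the bacterial origin of replication or copy number, and no feature table is provided.

The payload is a Renilla luciferase gene whose 3′ UTR has been modified to carry a single short site that is perfectly complementary to D. melanogaster miR-1003. The site was made from annealed oligonucleotides and first cloned between SacI and SpeI sites of the intermediate reporter vector pIS2. The Renilla gene together with its modified UTR was then excised as a blunt/NotI fragment and inserted between the EcoRV and NotI sites of pMT-puro. Although the catalogue lists Renilla luciferase as an N-terminal "tag" on the insert, the arrangement is really a reporter coding region followed by a microRNA target site rather than a protein fusion.

Because a fully complementary site directs silencing of the mRNA when the matching small RNA is loaded into the silencing machinery, reduced Renilla activity from this construct reports the presence of functional miR-1003. The associated publication concerns intronic microRNA precursors that bypass Drosha processing, so the reporter presumably served to test whether such a precursor yields an active microRNA in S2 cells.
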