Addgene plasmid #17762: CJ22 (miR-1003 perfect site)
Depositing lab: David Bartel. Depositing organization: Whitehead Institute for Biomedical Research. Publication: Intronic microRNA precursors that bypass Drosha processing. Ruby JG, Jan CH, Bartel DP. Nature. 2007 Jul 5. 448(7149):83-6. 10.1038/nature05983 PubMed 17589500.
Backbone
  Vector backbone: pMT-puro
  Backbone manufacturer: David Sabatini Lab
  Vector type: Insect Expression, Luciferase ; Drosophila metallothionein gene promoter drives expression
  Selectable markers: Puromycin
Growth in bacteria
  Bacterial resistance: Ampicillin, 100 μg/mL
  Growth temperature: 37°C
  Growth strain: DH5alpha
  Copy number: Unknown
Gene/Insert
  Gene/Insert name: miR-1003 perfect site
  Species: D. melanogaster (fly)
  Tag / fusion protein: renilla luciferase (N terminal on insert)
  Cloning method: Restriction Enzyme
  Sequencing primers: 5′ MT forward
Terms and licenses: Academic/Nonprofit Terms; Industry Terms: Not Available to Industry
Depositor comments: Luciferase-reporter inserts were made by annealing oligonucleotides with their reverse complements, leaving overhangs for the indicated restriction sites (lower case): miR-1003-ps (gagctcCTGTGAATATGTAAATGTGAGAactagt) Annealed oligos were ligated into SacI/SpeI-cleaved pIS2. These plasmids were linearized with HindIII, polished with Klenow enzyme to create blunt ends, and digested with NotI to excise the Renilla luciferase gene with the modified UTR from the remainder of pIS2. The gel-purified Renilla gene fragment was then ligated into pMT-puro between EcoRV and NotI sites for copper-induced expression in S2 cells.
How to cite: CJ22 (miR-1003 perfect site) was a gift from David Bartel (Addgene plasmid # 17762 ; http://n2t.net/addgene:17762 ; RRID:Addgene_17762)
